Addgene plasmid #55193: YFP(159-238)-gamma-11 in pcDNAI/Amp
Purpose: A carboxyl-terminal YFP fragment was fused to Ggamma-11. When co-expressed with an amino-terminal YFP fragment fused to a Gbeta subunit with which it interacts, a fluorescent signal is produced.
Depositing lab: Catherine Berlot. Depositing organization: Geisinger Health Center. Publication: Analysis of G protein betagamma dimer formation in live cells using multicolor bimolecular fluorescence complementation demonstrates preferences of beta1 for particular gamma subunits. Mervine SM, Yost EA, Sabo JL, Hynes TR, Berlot CH. Mol Pharmacol. 2006 Jul;70(1):194-205. Epub 2006 Apr 26. 10.1124/mol.106.022616 PubMed 16641313.
Backbone
  Vector backbone: pcDNAI/Amp
  Backbone manufacturer: Invitrogen
  Backbone size w/o insert (bp): 4800
  Total vector size (bp): 5248
  Modifications to backbone: A BglII site was introduced to into the polylinker of pcDNAI/Amp 3' to the BamHI site.
  Vector type: Mammalian Expression
Growth in bacteria
  Bacterial resistance: Ampicillin, 100 μg/mL
  Growth temperature: 37°C
  Growth strain: DH10B
  Copy number: High Copy
Gene/Insert
  Gene/Insert name: YFP(159-238)-gamma-11 (alt name: GNG11)
  Species: B. taurus (bovine); Aequorea victoria
  Insert size (bp): 448
  Mutation: Ggamma-11 was amplified by PCR, which added a BamHI site and a linker sequence (Arg-Ser) to the 5' end and a 3' BglII site. Cloning into the BglII site of YFP(159-238) destroyed the BamHI site.
  Entrez Gene: GNG11
  Promoter: CMV
  Tag / fusion protein: YFP(159-238) was fused to the amino terminus of Ggamma-11. (N terminal on insert)
  Cloning method: Restriction Enzyme; 5′ cloning site BamHI (not destroyed); 3′ cloning site BglII (not destroyed)
  Sequencing primers: 5′ T7; 3′ SP6
Resource information
  A portion of this plasmid was derived from a plasmid made by: pEYFP was purchased from Clontech. Gamma-11 cDNA was obtained from Janet Robishaw, Weis Center for Research, Geisinger Clinic, Danville, PA.
Terms and licenses: Academic/Nonprofit Terms; Industry Terms: Not Available to Industry
How to cite: YFP(159-238)-gamma-11 in pcDNAI/Amp was a gift from Catherine Berlot (Addgene plasmid # 55193 ; http://n2t.net/addgene:55193 ; RRID:Addgene_55193)
