[The description below was written by a language model from this plasmid's Addgene catalogue record and pLannotate feature annotations shown in this document.]
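Description:
YFP(159-238)-gamma-11 in pcDNAI/Amp is a 5.2 kb mammalian expression plasmid built on the Invitrogen pcDNAI/Amp backbone, which was modified by adding a BglII site to the polylinker just 3' of the BamHI site. It is maintained in E. coli at high copy through a ColE1/pUC-type origin and selected with ampicillin via the bla gene. An f1 origin is also present. The SV40 origin allows episomal replication in mammalian cells that supply large T antigen. The annotated polyomavirus VP1/VP2 fragments and the short HIV-1 LTR match appear to be backbone remnants rather than functional parts.

The payload is a roughly 450 bp fusion reading frame driven by the CMV immediate early enhancer and promoter. It is followed by the SV40 small t intron and SV40 polyadenylation signal, whose flanking T antigen fragments are non-coding leftovers of that processing cassette. The frame encodes the carboxyl-terminal fragment of YFP (residues 159-238, derived from pEYFP; the annotation software matched it to the related Venus fragment VC155). This is joined through a short Arg-Ser linker to the amino terminus of the G protein gamma-11 subunit (GNG11). The catalogue lists the gamma-11 cDNA as bovine, whereas the automated annotation matched the human protein, presumably because of homology. T7 and SP6 promoters flank the insert and serve as sequencing primer sites.

The construct is one half of a bimolecular fluorescence complementation pair. Neither YFP fragment fluoresces alone, but co-expression with an amino-terminal YFP fragment fused to an interacting Gbeta subunit reconstitutes the fluorophore. This lets beta-gamma dimer formation and subunit pairing preferences be monitored in live cells.
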