Features (pLannotate 1.2.2; 21 found; start..end, strand, type, name):
      2..570     +  rep_origin     ori: high-copy-number ColE1/pMB1/pBR322/pUC origin of replication
    603..1061    -  rep_origin     f1 ori (sequence partly withheld): f1 bacteriophage origin of replication; arrow indicates direction of (+) strand synthesis
   1049..1170    -  CDS            M13 gene IV (fragment) (sequence partly withheld): pIV; IV; phage assembly
   1272..1376    +  promoter       AmpR promoter: bla
   1377..2237    +  CDS            AmpR: β-lactamase; bla; confers resistance to ampicillin, carbenicillin, and related antibiotics
   2310..2689    +  enhancer       CMV enhancer: human cytomegalovirus immediate early enhancer
   2690..2893    +  promoter       CMV promoter: human cytomegalovirus (CMV) immediate early promoter
   2889..2922    +  LTR            5' LTR (truncated) (fragment): truncated 5' long terminal repeat (LTR) from HIV-1
   2938..2956    +  promoter       T7 promoter: promoter for bacteriophage T7 RNA polymerase
   3000..3242    +  CDS            VC155: C-terminal fragment of mVenus for use in bimolecular fluorescence complementation (BiFC) (Kodama and Hu, 2010)
   3249..3467    +  CDS            GNG11: GBG11_HUMAN - Also known as GNGT11. Experimental evidence at protein level: Swiss-Prot protein existence level 1. Guanine nucleotide-binding proteins (G proteins) are involved as a modulator or transducer in various transmembrane signaling systems. The beta and gamma chains are required for the GTPase activity, for replacement of GDP by GTP, and for G protein-effector interaction. From Homo sapiens (Human).
   3520..3538    -  promoter       SP6 promoter: promoter for bacteriophage SP6 RNA polymerase
   3546..3620    +  CDS            small t antigen (fragment): SV40 (simian virus 40) small t antigen
   3622..3687    +  intron         small t intron: SV40 (simian virus 40) small t antigen intron
   3817..3837    +  CDS            SV40 NLS: nuclear localization signal of SV40 (simian virus 40) large T antigen
   3844..3978    +  CDS            LT_POVHA (fragment): Protein inferred from homology: Swiss-Prot protein existence level 3. Isoform large T antigen is a key early protein essential for both driving viral replication and inducing cellular transformation. Plays a role in viral genome replication by driving entry of quiescent cells into the cell cycle and by autoregulating the synthesis of viral early mRNA. Displays highly oncogenic activities by corrupting the host cellular checkpoint mechanisms that guard cell division and the transcription, replication, and repair of DNA. Participates in the modulation of cellular gene expression preceeding viral
   4003..4086    +  CDS            large T antigen (fragment): large T antigen from SV40 (simian virus 40)
   4109..4243    +  polyA_signal   SV40 poly(A) signal: SV40 polyadenylation signal
   4244..4612    -  CDS            VP2_POVMA (fragment): Experimental evidence at protein level: Swiss-Prot protein existence level 1. [Isoform VP3]: structural protein that resides within the core of the capsid surrounded by 72 VP1 pentamers. Following virus endocytosis and trafficking to the endoplasmic reticulum, VP2 and VP3 form oligomers and integrate into the endoplasmic reticulum membrane. Heterooligomer VP2-VP3 may create a viroporin for transporting the viral genome across the endoplasmic reticulum membrane to the cytoplasm. Nuclear entry of the viral DNA involves the selective exposure and importin recognition of VP2 or Vp3 nuclear localiz
   4980..5078    -  CDS            VP1_POVMP (fragment): Experimental evidence at protein level: Swiss-Prot protein existence level 1. Forms an icosahedral capsid with a T=7 symmetry and a 40 nm diameter. The capsid is composed of 72 pentamers linked to each other by disulfide bonds and associated with VP2 or VP3 proteins. Interacts with terminal alpha(2,3)-linked sialic acids on the cell surface to provide virion attachment to target cell. This attachment induces virion internalization predominantly through caveolin-mediated endocytosis. Once attached, the virion is internalized by caveolin- mediated endocytosis and traffics to the endoplasmic reti
   5089..5224    +  rep_origin     SV40 ori: SV40 origin of replication
>Addgene plasmid #55193 | YFP(159-238)-gamma-11 in pcDNAI/Amp | depositor full sequence | sequence record 115059 | YFP(159-238)-gamma-11 in pcDNAI/Amp sequence 5248 bps
GGCGTAATCTGCTGCTTGCAAACAAAAAAACCACCGCTACCAGCGGTGGTTTGTTTGCCGGATCAAGAGC
TACCAACTCTTTTTCCGAAGGTAACTGGCTTCAGCAGAGCGCAGATACCAAATACTGTCCTTCTAGTGTA
GCCGTAGTTAGGCCACCACTTCAAGAACTCTGTAGCACCGCCTACATACCTCGCTCTGCTAATCCTGTTA
CCAGTGGCTGCTGCCAGTGGCGATAAGTCGTGTCTTACCGGGTTGGACTCAAGACGATAGTTACCGGATA
AGGCGCAGCGGTCGGGCTGAACGGGGGGTTCGTGCACACAGCCCAGCTTGGAGCGAACGACCTACACCGA
ACTGAGATACCTACAGCGTGAGCATTGAGAAAGCGCCACGCTTCCCGAAGGGAGAAAGGCGGACAGGTAT
CCGGTAAGCGGCAGGGTCGGAACAGGAGAGCGCACGAGGGAGCTTCCAGGGGGAAACGCCTGGTATCTTT
ATAGTCCTGTCGGGTTTCGCCACCTCTGACTTGAGCGTCGATTTTTGTGATGCTCGTCAGGGGGGCGGAG
CCTATGGAAAAACGCCAGCAACGCAAGCTAGCTTCTAGCTAGAAATTGTAAACGTTAATATTTTGTTAAA
ATTCGCGTTAAATTTTTGTTAAATCAGCTCATTTTTTAACCAATAGGCCGAAATCGGCAAAATCCCTTAT
AAATCAAAAGAATAGCCCGAGATAGGGT
[37 nt withheld, positions 729-765]
AAAGAACGTGGACTCCAACGTCAAAGGGCGAAAAACCGTCTATCAGGGCGATGGCC
[115 nt withheld, positions 822-936]
G
[144 nt withheld, positions 938-1081]
ACCGTATAACGTGCTTTCCTCGTTG
[64 nt withheld, positions 1107-1170]
CTGGATTACCAAAGGGCCTCGTGATACGCCTATTTTTATAGGTTAATGTCATGATAATAATGGTTTCTTA
GACGTCAGGTGGCACTTTTCGGGGAAATGTGCGCGGAACCCCTATTTGTTTATTTTTCTAAATACATTCA
AATATGTATCCGCTCATGAGACAATAACCCTGATAAATGCTTCAATAATATTGAAAAAGGAAGAGTATGA
GTATTCAACATTTCCGTGTCGCCCTTATTCCCTTTTTTGCGGCATTTTGCCTTCCTGTTTTTGCTCACCC
AGAAACGCTGGTGAAAGTAAAAGATGCTGAAGATCAGTTGGGTGCACGAGTGGGTTACATCGAACTGGAT
CTCAACAGCGGTAAGATCCTTGAGAGTTTTCGCCCCGAAGAACGTTTTCCAATGATGAGCACTTTTAAAG
TTCTGCTATGTGGCGCGGTATTATCCCGTGTTGACGCCGGGCAAGAGCAACTCGGTCGCCGCATACACTA
TTCTCAGAATGACTTGGTTGAGTACTCACCAGTCACAGAAAAGCATCTTACGGATGGCATGACAGTAAGA
GAATTATGCAGTGCTGCCATAACCATGAGTGATAACACTGCGGCCAACTTACTTCTGACAACGATCGGAG
GACCGAAGGAGCTAACCGCTTTTTTGCACAACATGGGGGATCATGTAACTCGCCTTGATCGTTGGGAACC
GGAGCTGAATGAAGCCATACCAAACGACGAGCGTGACACCACGATGCCTGCAGCAATGGCAACAACGTTG
CGCAAACTATTAACTGGCGAACTACTTACTCTAGCTTCCCGGCAACAATTAATAGACTGGATGGAGGCGG
ATAAAGTTGCAGGACCACTTCTGCGCTCGGCCCTTCCGGCTGGCTGGTTTATTGCTGATAAATCTGGAGC
CGGTGAGCGTGGGTCTCGCGGTATCATTGCAGCACTGGGGCCAGATGGTAAGCCCTCCCGTATCGTAGTT
ATCTACACGACGGGGAGTCAGGCAACTATGGATGAACGAAATAGACAGATCGCTGAGATAGGTGCCTCAC
TGATTAAGCATTGGTAACTGTCAGACCAAGTTTACTCATATATACTTTAGATTGATTTAAAACTTCATTT
TTAATTTCTCTAGCGCGTTGACATTGATTATTGACTAGTTATTAATAGTAATCAATTACGGGGTCATTAG
TTCATAGCCCATATATGGAGTTCCGCGTTACATAACTTACGGTAAATGGCCCGCCTGGCTGACCGCCCAA
CGACCCCCGCCCATTGACGTCAATAATGACGTATGTTCCCATAGTAACGCCAATAGGGACTTTCCATTGA
CGTCAATGGGTGGACTATTTACGGTAAACTGCCCACTTGGCAGTACATCAAGTGTATCATATGCCAAGTA
CGCCCCCTATTGACGTCAATGACGGTAAATGGCCCGCCTGGCATTATGCCCAGTACATGACCTTATGGGA
CTTTCCTACTTGGCAGTACATCTACGTATTAGTCATCGCTATTACCATGGTGATGCGGTTTTGGCAGTAC
ATCAATGGGCGTGGATAGCGGTTTGACTCACGGGGATTTCCAAGTCTCCACCCCATTGACGTCAATGGGA
GTTTGTTTTGGCACCAAAATCAACGGGACTTTCCAAAATGTCGTAACAACTCCGCCCCATTGACGCAAAT
GGGCGGTAGGCGTGTACGGTGGGAGGTCTATATAAGCAGAGCTCTCTGGCTAACTAGAGAACCCACTGCT
TACTGGCTTATCGAAATTAATACGACTCACTATAGGGAGACCCAAGCTTGGTACCGAGCTCGGATCCGCC
ACCATGGGCAAGAACGGCATCAAGGTGAACTTCAAGATCCGCCACAACATCGAGGACGGCAGCGTGCAGC
TCGCCGACCACTACCAGCAGAACACCCCCATCGGCGACGGCCCCGTGCTGCTGCCCGACAACCACTACCT
GAGCTACCAGTCCGCCCTGAGCAAAGACCCCAACGAGAAGCGCGATCACATGGTCCTGCTGGAGTTCGTG
ACCGCCGCCGGGATCACTCTCGGCATGGACGAGCTGTACAAGAGATCCATGCCTGCCCTTCACATCGAAG
ATTTGCCAGAGAAGGAAAAACTGAAAATGGAAGTTGAGCAGCTTCGCAAAGAAGTGAAGTTGCAGAGACA
ACAAGTGTCTAAATGTTCTGAAGAAATAAAGAACTATATTGAAGAACGTTCTGGAGAGGACCCTCTAGTA
AAGGGAATTCCAGAAGACAAGAACCCCTTTAAAGAAAAAGGCAGCTGTGTTATTTCATAAAGATCTATCA
CACTGGCGGCCGCTCGAGCATGCATCTAGAGGGCCCTATTCTATAGTGTCACCTAAATGCTAGAGGATCT
TTGTGAAGGAACCTTACTTCTGTGGTGTGACATAATTGGACAAACTACCTACAGAGATTTAAAGCTCTAA
GGTAAATATAAAATTTTTAAGTGTATAATGTGTTAAACTACTGATTCTAATTGTTTGTGTATTTTAGATT
CCAACCTATGGAACTGATGAATGGGAGCAGTGGTGGAATGCCTTTAATGAGGAAAACCTGTTTTGCTCAG
AAGAAATGCCATCTAGTGATGATGAGGCTACTGCTGACTCTCAACATTCTACTCCTCCAAAAAAGAAGAG
AAAGGTAGAAGACCCCAAGGACTTTCCTTCAGAATTGCTAAGTTTTTTGAGTCATGCTGTGTTTAGTAAT
AGAACTCTTGCTTGCTTTGCTATTTACACCACAAAGGAAAAAGCTGCACTGCTATACAAGAAAATTATGG
AAAAATATTTGATGTATAGTGCCTTGACTAGAGATCATAATCAGCCATACCACATTTGTAGAGGTTTTAC
TTGCTTTAAAAAACCTCCCACACCTCCCCCTGAACCTGAAACATAAAATGAATGCAATTGTTGTTGTTAA
CTTGTTTATTGCAGCTTATAATGGTTACAAATAAAGCAATAGCATCACAAATTTCACAAATAAAGCATTT
TTTTCACTGCATTCTAGTTGTGGTTTGTCCAAACTCATCAATGTATCTTATCATGTCTGGATCATCCCGC
CATGGTATCAACGCCATATTTCTATTTACAGTAGGGACCTCTTCGTTGTGTAGGTACCGCTGTATTCCTA
GGGAAATAGTAGAGGCACCTTGAACTGTCTGCATCAGCCATATAGCCCCCGCTGTTCGACTTACAAACAC
AGGCACAGTACTGACAAACCCATACACCTCCTCTGAAATACCCATAGTTGCTAGGGCTGTCTCCGAACTC
ATTACACCCTCCAAAGTCAGAGCTGTAATTTCGCCATCAAGGGCAGCGAGGGCTTCTCCAGATAAAATAG
CTTCTGCCGAGAGTCCCGTAAGGGTAGACACTTCAGCTAATCCCTCGATGAGGTCTACTAGAATAGTCAG
TGCGGCTCCCATTTTGAAAATTCACTTACTTGATCAGCTTCAGAAGATGGCGGAGGGCCTCCAACACAGT
AATTTTCCTCCCGACTCTTAAAATAGAAAATGTCAAGTCAGTTAAGCAGGAAGTGGACTAACTGACGCAG
CTGGCCGTGCGACATCCTCTTTTAATTAGTTGCTAGGCAACGCCCTCCAGAGGGCGTGTGGTTTTGCAAG
AGGAAGCAAAAGCCTCTCCACCCAGGCCTAGAATGTTTCCACCCAATCATTACTATGACAACAGCTGTTT
TTTTTAGTATTAAGCAGAGGCCGGGGACCCCTGGGCCCGCTTACTCTGGAGAAAAAGAAGAGAGGCATTG
TAGAGGCTTCCAGAGGCAACTTGTCAAAACAGGACTGCTTCTATTTCTGTCACACTGTCTGGCCCTGTCA
CAAGGTCCAGCACCTCCATACCCCCTTTAATAAGCAGTTTGGGAACGGGTGCGGGTCTTACTCCGCCCAT
CCCGCCCCTAACTCCGCCCAGTTCCGCCCATTCTCCGCCCCATGGCTGACTAATTTTTTTTATTTATGCA
GAGGCCGAGGCCGCCTCGGCCTCTGAGCTATTCCAGAAGTAGTGAGGAGGCTTTTTTGGAGGCCTAGGCT
TTTGCAAAAAGCTAATTC
