>Addgene plasmid #55193 | YFP(159-238)-gamma-11 in pcDNAI/Amp | addgene partial sequence | sequence record 118705 | SP6 5'-ATTTAGGTGACACTATAG-3'
TGTGATAGATCTTTATGAAATAACACAGCTGCCTTTTTCTTTAAAGGGGTTCTTGTCTTCTGGAATTCCC
TTTACTAGAGGGTCCTCTCCAGAACGTTCTTCAATATAGTTCTTTATTTCTTCAGAACATTTAGACACTT
GTTGTCTCTGCAACTTCACTTCTTTGCGAAGCTGCTCAACTTCCATTTTCAGTTTTTCCTTCTCTGGCAA
ATCTTCGATGTGAAGGGCAGGCATGGATCTCTTGTACAGCTCGTCCATGCCGAGAGTGATCCCGGCGGCG
GTCACGAACTCCAGCAGGACCATGTGATCGCGCTTCTCGTTGGGGTCTTTGCTCAGGGCGGACTGGTAGC
TCAGGTAGTGGTTGTCGGGCAGCAGCACGGGGCCGTCGCCGATGGGGGTGTTCTGCTGGTAGTGGTCGGC
GAGCTGCACGCTGCCGTCCTCGATGTTGTGGCGGATCTTGAAGTTCACCTTGATGCCGTTCTTGCCCATG
GTGGCGGATCCGAGCTCGGTACCAAGCTTGGGTCTCCCTATAGTGAGTCGTATTAATTTCGATAAGCCAG
TAAGCAGTGGGTTCTCTAGTTAGCCAGAGAGCTCTGCTTATATAGACCTCCCACCGTACACGCCTACCGC
CCATTTGCGTCAATGGGGCGGAGTTGTTACGACATTTTGGAAAGTCCCGTTGATTTTGGTGCCAAAACAA
ACTCCCATTGACGTCAATGGGGTGGAGACTTGGAAATCCCCGTGAGTCAAACCGCTATCCACGCCCATTG
ATGTACTGCCAAAACCGCATCACCATGGTAATAGCGATGACTAATACGTAGATGTACTGCCAA
