>Addgene plasmid #55193 | YFP(159-238)-gamma-11 in pcDNAI/Amp | addgene partial sequence | sequence record 118706 | CMV-d2eGFP-F 5'-TATATCATGGCCGACAAGC-3'
GAGAACCCACTGCTTACTGGCTTATCGAAATTAATACGACTCACTATAGGGAGACCCAAGCTTGGTACCG
AGCTCGGATCCGCCACCATGGGCAAGAACGGCATCAAGGTGAACTTCAAGATCCGCCACAACATCGAGGA
CGGCAGCGTGCAGCTCGCCGACCACTACCAGCAGAACACCCCCATCGGCGACGGCCCCGTGCTGCTGCCC
GACAACCACTACCTGAGCTACCAGTCCGCCCTGAGCAAAGACCCCAACGAGAAGCGCGATCACATGGTCC
TGCTGGAGTTCGTGACCGCCGCCGGGATCACTCTCGGCATGGACGAGCTGTACAAGAGATCCATGCCTGC
CCTTCACATCGAAGATTTGCCAGAGAAGGAAAAACTGAAAATGGAAGTTGAGCAGCTTCGCAAAGAAGTG
AAGTTGCAGAGACAACAAGTGTCTAAATGTTCTGAAGAAATAAAGAACTATATTGAAGAACGTTCTGGAG
AGGACCCTCTAGTAAAGGGAATTCCAGAAGACAAGAACCCCTTTAAAGAAAAAGGCAGCTGTGTTATTTC
ATAAAGATCTATCACACTGGCGGCCGCTCGAGCATGCATCTAGAGGGCCCTATTCTATAGTGTCACCTAA
ATGCTAGAGGATCTTTGTGAAGGAACCTTACTTCTGTGGTGTGACATAATTGGACAAACTACCTACAGAG
ATTTAAAGCTCTAAGGTAAATATAAAATTTTTAAGTG
